>Addgene plasmid #148118 | pcDNA3.1-MS2-HA-HshnRNPE2iso3_Z | addgene full sequence | sequence record 473831 | Addgene NGS Result
GACGGATCGGGAGATCTCCCGATCCCCTATGGTGCACTCTCAGTACAATCTGCTCTGATGCCGCATAGTT
AAGCCAGTATCTGCTCCCTGCTTGTGTGTTGGAGGTCGCTGAGTAGTGCGCGAGCAAAATTTAAGCTACA
ACAAGGCAAGGCTTGACCGACAATTGCATGAAGAATCTGCTTAGGGTTAGGCGTTTTGCGCTGCTTCGCG
ATGTACGGGCCAGATATACGCGTTGACATTGATTATTGACTAGTTATTAATAGTAATCAATTACGGGGTC
ATTAGTTCATAGCCCATATATGGAGTTCCGCGTTACATAACTTACGGTAAATGGCCCGCCTGGCTGACCG
CCCAACGACCCCCGCCCATTGACGTCAATAATGACGTATGTTCCCATAGTAACGCCAATAGGGACTTTCC
ATTGACGTCAATGGGTGGAGTATTTACGGTAAACTGCCCACTTGGCAGTACATCAAGTGTATCATATGCC
AAGTACGCCCCCTATTGACGTCAATGACGGTAAATGGCCCGCCTGGCATTATGCCCAGTACATGACCTTA
TGGGACTTTCCTACTTGGCAGTACATCTACGTATTAGTCATCGCTATTACCATGGTGATGCGGTTTTGGC
AGTACATCAATGGGCGTGGATAGCGGTTTGACTCACGGGGATTTCCAAGTCTCCACCCCATTGACGTCAA
TGGGAGTTTGTTTTGGCACCAAAATCAACGGGACTTTCCAAAATGTCGTAACAACTCCGCCCCATTGACG
CAAATGGGCGGTAGGCGTGTACGGTGGGAGGTCTATATAAGCAGAGCTCTCTGGCTAACTAGAGAACCCA
CTGCTTACTGGCTTATCGAAATTAATACGACTCACTATAGGGAGACCCAAGCTTGCCACCATGGCTTCTA
ACTTTACTCAGTTCGTTCTCGTCGACAATGGCGGAACTGGCGACGTGACTGTCGCCCCAAGCAACTTCGC
TAACGGGGTCGCTGAATGGATCAGCTCTAACTCGCGATCACAGGCTTACAAAGTAACCTGTAGCGTTCGT
CAGAGCTCTGCGCAGAATCGCAAATACACCATCAAAGTCGAGGTGCCTAAAGTGGCAACCCAGACTGTTG
GTGGTGAAGAGCTTCCTGTAGCCGGATGGAGATCTTACTTAAATATGGAACTAACCATTCCAATTTTCGC
CACGAATTCCGACTGCGAGCTTATTGTTAAGGCAATGCAAGGTCTCCTAAAAGATGGAAACCCGATTCCC
TCGGCCATCGCGGCCAACTCCGGCATCTACGGAGGTGGAGGTGGATCTGGTGGATCTCCTCCACATATGG
CTTACCCATACGATGTTCCAGATTACGCTCCTCCAAAGCTTGGATCCATGGACACCGGTGTGATTGAAGG
TGGATTAAATGTCACTCTCACCATCCGGCTACTTATGCATGGAAAGGAAGTTGGCAGTATCATCGGAAAG
AAAGGAGAATCAGTTAAGAAGATGCGCGAGGAGAGTGGTGCACGTATCAACATCTCAGAAGGGAATTGTC
CTGAGAGAATTATCACTTTGGCTGGACCCACTAATGCCATCTTCAAAGCCTTTGCTATGATCATTGACAA
ACTGGAAGAGGACATAAGCAGCTCTATGACCAATAGCACAGCTGCCAGTAGACCCCCGGTCACCCTGAGG
CTGGTGGTCCCTGCTAGTCAGTGTGGCTCTCTCATTGGAAAAGGTGGATGCAAGATCAAGGAAATACGAG
AGAGTACAGGGGCTCAGGTCCAGGTGGCAGGGGATATGCTACCCAACTCAACTGAGCGGGCCATCACTAT
TGCTGGCATTCCACAATCCATCATTGAGTGTGTCAAACAGATCTGCGTGGTCATGTTGGAGTCCCCCCCG
AAGGGCGTGACCATCCCGTACCGGCCCAAGCCGTCCAGCTCTCCGGTCATCTTTGCAGGTGGTCAGGACA
GGTACAGCACAGGCAGCGACAGTGCGAGCTTTCCCCACACCACCCCGTCCATGTGCCTCAACCCTGACCT
GGAGGGACCACCTCTAGAGGCCTATACCATTCAAGGACAGTATGCCATTCCACAGCCAGATTCGACCAAG
CTGCACCAGTTGGCAATGCAACAGTCTCATTTTCCCATGACGCATGGCAACACCGGATTCAGTGGCATTG
AATCCAGCTCTCCAGAGGTGAAAGGCTATTGGGCAGGTTTGGATGCATCTGCTCAGACTACTTCTCATGA
ACTCACCATTCCAAACGATTTGATTGGCTGCATAATCGGGCGTCAAGGCGCCAAAATCAATGAGATCCGT
CAGATGTCTGGGGCGCAGATCAAAATTGCGAACCCAGTGGAAGGATCTACTGATAGGCAGGTTACCATCA
CTGGATCTGCTGCCAGCATTAGCCTGGCTCAATATCTAATCAATGTCAGGCTTTCCTCGGAGACGGGTGG
CATGGGGAGCAGCTAGCTCGAGTCTAGAGCGGCCGCCTAGAGGGCCCTATTCTATAGTGTCACCTAAATG
CTAGAGCTCGCTGATCAGCCTCGACTGTGCCTTCTAGTTGCCAGCCATCTGTTGTTTGCCCCTCCCCCGT
GCCTTCCTTGACCCTGGAAGGTGCCACTCCCACTGTCCTTTCCTAATAAAATGAGGAAATTGCATCGCAT
TGTCTGAGTAGGTGTCATTCTATTCTGGGGGGTGGGGTGGGGCAGGACAGCAAGGGGGAGGATTGGGAAG
ACAATAGCAGGCATGCTGGGGATGCGGTGGGCTCTATGGCTTCTGAGGCGGAAAGAACCAGCTGGGGCTC
TAGGGGGTATCCCC
[124 nt withheld, positions 2815-2938]
C
[91 nt withheld, positions 2940-3030]
A
[49 nt withheld, positions 3032-3080]
CCTTTGACGTTGGAGTCCACGTTCTTT
[37 nt withheld, positions 3108-3144]
ACCCTATCTCGGTCTATTCTTTTGATTTATAAGGGATTTTGCCGATTTCGGCCTATTGGTTAAAAAATGA
GCTGATTTAACAAAAATTTAACGCGAATTAATTCTGTGGAATGTGTGTCAGTTAGGGTGTGGAAAGTCCC
CAGGCTCCCCAGCAGGCAGAAGTATGCAAAGCATGCATCTCAATTAGTCAGCAACCAGGTGTGGAAAGTC
CCCAGGCTCCCCAGCAGGCAGAAGTATGCAAAGCATGCATCTCAATTAGTCAGCAACCATAGTCCCGCCC
CTAACTCCGCCCATCCCGCCCCTAACTCCGCCCAGTTCCGCCCATTCTCCGCCCCATGGCTGACTAATTT
TTTTTATTTATGCAGAGGCCGAGGCCGCCTCTGCCTCTGAGCTATTCCAGAAGTAGTGAGGAGGCTTTTT
TGGAGGCCTAGGCTTTTGCAAAAAGCTCCCGGGAGCTTGTATATCCATTTTCGGATCTGATCAAGAGACA
GGATGAGGATCGTTTCGCATGATTGAACAAGATGGATTGCACGCAGGTTCTCCGGCCGCTTGGGTGGAGA
GGCTATTCGGCTATGACTGGGCACAACAGACAATCGGCTGCTCTGATGCCGCCGTGTTCCGGCTGTCAGC
GCAGGGGCGCCCGGTTCTTTTTGTCAAGACCGACCTGTCCGGTGCCCTGAATGAACTGCAGGACGAGGCA
GCGCGGCTATCGTGGCTGGCCACGACGGGCGTTCCTTGCGCAGCTGTGCTCGACGTTGTCACTGAAGCGG
GAAGGGACTGGCTGCTATTGGGCGAAGTGCCGGGGCAGGATCTCCTGTCATCTCACCTTGCTCCTGCCGA
GAAAGTATCCATCATGGCTGATGCAATGCGGCGGCTGCATACGCTTGATCCGGCTACCTGCCCATTCGAC
CACCAAGCGAAACATCGCATCGAGCGAGCACGTACTCGGATGGAAGCCGGTCTTGTCGATCAGGATGATC
TGGACGAAGAGCATCAGGGGCTCGCGCCAGCCGAACTGTTCGCCAGGCTCAAGGCGCGCATGCCCGACGG
CGAGGATCTCGTCGTGACCCATGGCGATGCCTGCTTGCCGAATATCATGGTGGAAAATGGCCGCTTTTCT
GGATTCATCGACTGTGGCCGGCTGGGTGTGGCGGACCGCTATCAGGACATAGCGTTGGCTACCCGTGATA
TTGCTGAAGAGCTTGGCGGCGAATGGGCTGACCGCTTCCTCGTGCTTTACGGTATCGCCGCTCCCGATTC
GCAGCGCATCGCCTTCTATCGCCTTCTTGACGAGTTCTTCTGAGCGGGACTCTGGGGTTCGAAATGACCG
ACCAAGCGACGCCCAACCTGCCATCACGAGATTTCGATTCCACCGCCGCCTTCTATGAAAGGTTGGGCTT
CGGAATCGTTTTCCGGGACGCCGGCTGGATGATCCTCCAGCGCGGGGATCTCATGCTGGAGTTCTTCGCC
CACCCCAACTTGTTTATTGCAGCTTATAATGGTTACAAATAAAGCAATAGCATCACAAATTTCACAAATA
AAGCATTTTTTTCACTGCATTCTAGTTGTGGTTTGTCCAAACTCATCAATGTATCTTATCATGTCTGTAT
ACCGTCGACCTCTAGCTAGAGCTTGGCGTAATCATGGTCATAGCTGTTTCCTGTGTGAAATTGTTATCCG
CTCACAATTCCACACAACATACGAGCCGGAAGCATAAAGTGTAAAGCCTGGGGTGCCTAATGAGTGAGCT
AACTCACATTAATTGCGTTGCGCTCACTGCCCGCTTTCCAGTCGGGAAACCTGTCGTGCCAGCTGCATTA
ATGAATCGGCCAACGCGCGGGGAGAGGCGGTTTGCGTATTGGGCGCTCTTCCGCTTCCTCGCTCACTGAC
TCGCTGCGCTCGGTCGTTCGGCTGCGGCGAGCGGTATCAGCTCACTCAAAGGCGGTAATACGGTTATCCA
CAGAATCAGGGGATAACGCAGGAAAGAACATGTGAGCAAAAGGCCAGCAAAAGGCCAGGAACCGTAAAAA
GGCCGCGTTGCTGGCGTTTTTCCATAGGCTCCGCCCCCCTGACGAGCATCACAAAAATCGACGCTCAAGT
CAGAGGTGGCGAAACCCGACAGGACTATAAAGATACCAGGCGTTTCCCCCTGGAAGCTCCCTCGTGCGCT
CTCCTGTTCCGACCCTGCCGCTTACCGGATACCTGTCCGCCTTTCTCCCTTCGGGAAGCGTGGCGCTTTC
TCATAGCTCACGCTGTAGGTATCTCAGTTCGGTGTAGGTCGTTCGCTCCAAGCTGGGCTGTGTGCACGAA
CCCCCCGTTCAGCCCGACCGCTGCGCCTTATCCGGTAACTATCGTCTTGAGTCCAACCCGGTAAGACACG
ACTTATCGCCACTGGCAGCAGCCACTGGTAACAGGATTAGCAGAGCGAGGTATGTAGGCGGTGCTACAGA
GTTCTTGAAGTGGTGGCCTAACTACGGCTACACTAGAAGAACAGTATTTGGTATCTGCGCTCTGCTGAAG
CCAGTTACCTTCGGAAAAAGAGTTGGTAGCTCTTGATCCGGCAAACAAACCACCGCTGGTAGCGGTGGTT
TTTTTGTTTGCAAGCAGCAGATTACGCGCAGAAAAAAAGGATCTCAAGAAGATCCTTTGATCTTTTCTAC
GGGGTCTGACGCTCAGTGGAACGAAAACTCACGTTAAGGGATTTTGGTCATGAGATTATCAAAAAGGATC
TTCACCTAGATCCTTTTAAATTAAAAATGAAGTTTTAAATCAATCTAAAGTATATATGAGTAAACTTGGT
CTGACAGTTACCAATGCTTAATCAGTGAGGCACCTATCTCAGCGATCTGTCTATTTCGTTCATCCATAGT
TGCCTGACTCCCCGTCGTGTAGATAACTACGATACGGGAGGGCTTACCATCTGGCCCCAGTGCTGCAATG
ATACCGCGAGACCCACGCTCACCGGCTCCAGATTTATCAGCAATAAACCAGCCAGCCGGAAGGGCCGAGC
GCAGAAGTGGTCCTGCAACTTTATCCGCCTCCATCCAGTCTATTAATTGTTGCCGGGAAGCTAGAGTAAG
TAGTTCGCCAGTTAATAGTTTGCGCAACGTTGTTGCCATTGCTACAGGCATCGTGGTGTCACGCTCGTCG
TTTGGTATGGCTTCATTCAGCTCCGGTTCCCAACGATCAAGGCGAGTTACATGATCCCCCATGTTGTGCA
AAAAAGCGGTTAGCTCCTTCGGTCCTCCGATCGTTGTCAGAAGTAAGTTGGCCGCAGTGTTATCACTCAT
GGTTATGGCAGCACTGCATAATTCTCTTACTGTCATGCCATCCGTAAGATGCTTTTCTGTGACTGGTGAG
TACTCAACCAAGTCATTCTGAGAATAGTGTATGCGGCGACCGAGTTGCTCTTGCCCGGCGTCAATACGGG
ATAATACCGCGCCACATAGCAGAACTTTAAAAGTGCTCATCATTGGAAAACGTTCTTCGGGGCGAAAACT
CTCAAGGATCTTACCGCTGTTGAGATCCAGTTCGATGTAACCCACTCGTGCACCCAACTGATCTTCAGCA
TCTTTTACTTTCACCAGCGTTTCTGGGTGAGCAAAAACAGGAAGGCAAAATGCCGCAAAAAAGGGAATAA
GGGCGACACGGAAATGTTGAATACTCATACTCTTCCTTTTTCAATATTATTGAAGCATTTATCAGGGTTA
TTGTCTCATGAGCGGATACATATTTGAATGTATTTAGAAAAATAAACAAATAGGGGTTCCGCGCACATTT
CCCCGAAAAGTGCCACCTGACGTC
Features (pLannotate 1.2.2; 23 found; start..end, strand, type, name):
     28..80      -  misc_feature   bom (fragment): basis of mobility region from pBR322
    235..614     +  enhancer       CMV enhancer: human cytomegalovirus immediate early enhancer
    615..818     +  promoter       CMV promoter: human cytomegalovirus (CMV) immediate early promoter
    814..847     +  LTR            5' LTR (truncated) (fragment): truncated 5' long terminal repeat (LTR) from HIV-1
    863..881     +  promoter       T7 promoter: promoter for bacteriophage T7 RNA polymerase
    904..1290    +  CDS            MS2: bacteriophage MS2 coat protein binds to a specific stem-loop structure in the viral RNA (Peabody, 1993)
   1333..1359    +  CDS            3xHA (fragment): three tandem HA epitope tags
   1378..2463    +  CDS            Pcbp2: PCBP2_MOUSE - Also known as Cbp, Hnrnpx, Hnrpx. Experimental evidence at protein level: Swiss-Prot protein existence level 1. Single-stranded nucleic acid binding protein that binds preferentially to oligo dC. Major cellular poly(rC)-binding protein. Binds also poly(rU). Negatively regulates cellular antiviral responses mediated by MAVS signaling. It acts as an adapter between MAVS and the E3 ubiquitin ligase ITCH, therefore triggering MAVS ubiquitinationa and degradation (By similarity). From Mus musculus (Mouse).
   2501..2519    -  promoter       SP6 promoter: promoter for bacteriophage SP6 RNA polymerase
   2545..2769    +  polyA_signal   bGH poly(A) signal: bovine growth hormone polyadenylation signal
   2773..2794    +  promoter       SV40 promoter (fragment): SV40 enhancer and early promoter
   2815..3243    +  rep_origin     f1 ori (sequence partly withheld): f1 bacteriophage origin of replication; arrow indicates direction of (+) strand synthesis
   3257..3586    +  promoter       SV40 promoter: SV40 enhancer and early promoter
   3653..4444    +  CDS            neo: KKA2_KLEPN - Also known as kan, nptII. Experimental evidence at protein level: Swiss-Prot protein existence level 1. Resistance to kanamycin, neomycin, paromomycin, ribostamycin, butirosin and gentamicin B. From Klebsiella pneumoniae.
   4468..4626    +  CDS            ble (fragment): BLE_KLEPN - Experimental evidence at protein level: Swiss-Prot protein existence level 1. Binding protein with a strong affinity to the bleomycin family of antibiotics. Binds to CL990; an antimitotic-antibiotic compound. From Klebsiella pneumoniae.
   4621..4742    +  polyA_signal   SV40 poly(A) signal: SV40 polyadenylation signal
   4815..4831    -  protein_bind   lac operator: The lac repressor binds to the lac operator to inhibit transcription in E. coli. This inhibition can be relieved by adding lactose or isopropyl-β-D-thiogalactopyranoside (IPTG). lac repressor encoded by lacI
   4839..4869    -  promoter       lac promoter: promoter for the E. coli lac operon
   4884..4905    -  protein_bind   CAP binding site: CAP binding activates transcription in the presence of cAMP. E. coli catabolite activator protein
   4918..5010    -  CDS            lacI (fragment): lac repressor; lacI; The lac repressor binds to the lac operator to inhibit transcription in E. coli. This inhibition can be relieved by adding lactose or isopropyl-β-D-thiogalactopyranoside (IPTG).
   5193..5781    -  rep_origin     ori: high-copy-number ColE1/pMB1/pBR322/pUC origin of replication
   5952..6812    -  CDS            AmpR: β-lactamase; bla; confers resistance to ampicillin, carbenicillin, and related antibiotics
   6813..6917    -  promoter       AmpR promoter: bla
