>Addgene plasmid #148118 | pcDNA3.1-MS2-HA-HshnRNPE2iso3_Z | analyzer sequence | sequence record 290565
GACGGATCGGGAGATCTCCCGATCCCCTATGGTGCACTCTCAGTACAATCTGCTCTGATGCCGCATAGTT
AAGCCAGTATCTGCTCCCTGCTTGTGTGTTGGAGGTCGCTGAGTAGTGCGCGAGCAAAATTTAAGCTACA
ACAAGGCAAGGCTTGACCGACAATTGCATGAAGAATCTGCTTAGGGTTAGGCGTTTTGCGCTGCTTCGCG
ATGTACGGGCCAGATATACGCGTTGACATTGATTATTGACTAGTTATTAATAGTAATCAATTACGGGGTC
ATTAGTTCATAGCCCATATATGGAGTTCCGCGTTACATAACTTACGGTAAATGGCCCGCCTGGCTGACCG
CCCAACGACCCCCGCCCATTGACGTCAATAATGACGTATGTTCCCATAGTAACGCCAATAGGGACTTTCC
ATTGACGTCAATGGGTGGAGTATTTACGGTAAACTGCCCACTTGGCAGTACATCAAGTGTATCATATGCC
AAGTACGCCCCCTATTGACGTCAATGACGGTAAATGGCCCGCCTGGCATTATGCCCAGTACATGACCTTA
TGGGACTTTCCTACTTGGCAGTACATCTACGTATTAGTCATCGCTATTACCATGGTGATGCGGTTTTGGC
AGTACATCAATGGGCGTGGATAGCGGTTTGACTCACGGGGATTTCCAAGTCTCCACCCCATTGACGTCAA
TGGGAGTTTGTTTTGGCACCAAAATCAACGGGACTTTCCAAAATGTCGTAACAACTCCGCCCCATTGACG
CAAATGGGCGGTAGGCGTGTACGGTGGGAGGTCTATATAAGCAGAGCTCTCTGGCTAACTAGAGAACCCA
CTGCTTACTGGCTTATCGAAATTAATACGACTCACTATAGGGAGACCCAAGCTTGCCACCATGGCTTCTA
ACTTTACTCAGTTCGTTCTCGTCGACAATGGCGGAACTGGCGACGTGACTGTCGCCCCAAGCAACTTCGC
TAACGGGGTCGCTGAATGGATCAGCTCTAACTCGCGATCACAGGCTTACAAAGTAACCTGTAGCGTTCGT
CAGAGCTCTGCGCAGAATCGCAAATACACCATCAAAGTCGAGGTGCCTAAAGTGGCAACCCAGACTGTTG
GTGGTGAAGAGCTTCCTGTAGCCGGATGGAGATCTTACTTAAATATGGAACTAACCATTCCAATTTTCGC
CACGAATTCCGACTGCGAGCTTATTGTTAAGGCAATGCAAGGTCTCCTAAAAGATGGAAACCCGATTCCC
TCGGCCATCGCGGCCAACTCCGGCATCTACGGAGGTGGAGGTGGATCTGGTGGATCTCCTCCACATATGG
CTTACCCATACGATGTTCCAGATTACGCTCCTCCAAAGCTTGGATCCATGGACACCGGTGTGATTGAAGG
TGGATTAAATGTCACTCTCACCATCCGGCTACTTATGCATGGAAAGGAAGTTGGCAGTATCATCGGAAAG
AAAGGAGAATCAGTTAAGAAGATGCGCGAGGAGAGTGGTGCACGTATCAACATCTCAGAAGGGAATTGTC
CTGAGAGAATTATCACTTTGGCTGGACCCACTAATGCCATCTTCAAAGCCTTTGCTATGATCATTGACAA
ACTGGAAGAGGACATAAGCAGCTCTATGACCAATAGCACAGCTGCCAGTAGACCCCCGGTCACCCTGAGG
CTGGTGGTCCCTGCTAGTCAGTGTGGCTCTCTCATTGGAAAAGGTGGATGCAAGATCAAGGAAATACGAG
AGAGTACAGGGGCTCAGGTCCAGGTGGCAGGGGATATGCTACCCAACTCAACTGAGCGGGCCATCACTAT
TGCTGGCATTCCACAATCCATCATTGAGTGTGTCAAACAGATCTGCGTGGTCATGTTGGAGTCCCCCCCG
AAGGGCGTGACCATCCCGTACCGGCCCAAGCCGTCCAGCTCTCCGGTCATCTTTGCAGGTGGTCAGGACA
GGTACAGCACAGGCAGCGACAGTGCGAGCTTTCCCCACACCACCCCGTCCATGTGCCTCAACCCTGACCT
GGAGGGACCACCTCTAGAGGCCTATACCATTCAAGGACAGTATGCCATTCCACAGCCAGATTCGACCAAG
CTGCACCAGTTGGCAATGCAACAGTCTCATTTTCCCATGACGCATGGCAACACCGGATTCAGTGGCATTG
AATCCAGCTCTCCAGAGGTGAAAGGCTATTGGGCAGGTTTGGATGCATCTGCTCAGACTACTTCTCATGA
ACTCACCATTCCAAACGATTTGATTGGCTGCATAATCGGGCGTCAAGGCGCCAAAATCAATGAGATCCGT
CAGATGTCTGGGGCGCAGATCAAAATTGCGAACCCAGTGGAAGGATCTACTGATAGGCAGGTTACCATCA
CTGGATCTGCTGCCAGCATTAGCCTGGCTCAATATCTAATCAATGTCAGGCTTTCCTCGGAGACGGGTGG
CATGGGGAGCAGCTAGCTCGAGTCTAGAGCGGCCGCCTAGAGGGCCCTATTCTATAGTGTCACCTAAATG
CTAGAGCTCGCTGATCAGCCTCGACTGTGCCTTCTAGTTGCCAGCCATCTGTTGTTTGCCCCTCCCCCGT
GCCTTCCTTGACCCTGGAAGGTGCCACTCCCACTGTCCTTTCCTAATAAAATGAGGAAATTGCATCGCAT
TGTCTGAGTAGGTGTCATTCTATTCTGGGGGGTGGGGTGGGGCAGGACAGCAAGGGGGAGGATTGGGAAG
ACAATAGCAGGCATGCTGGGGATGCGGTGGGCTCTATGGCTTCTGAGGCGGAAAGAACCAGCTGGGGCTC
TAGGGGGTATCCCC
[124 nt withheld, positions 2815-2938]
C
[91 nt withheld, positions 2940-3030]
A
[49 nt withheld, positions 3032-3080]
CCTTTGACGTTGGAGTCCACGTTCTTT
[37 nt withheld, positions 3108-3144]
ACCCTATCTCGGTCTATTCTTTTGATTTATAAGGGATTTTGCCGATTTCGGCCTATTGGTTAAAAAATGA
GCTGATTTAACAAAAATTTAACGCGAATTAATTCTGTGGAATGTGTGTCAGTTAGGGTGTGGAAAGTCCC
CAGGCTCCCCAGCAGGCAGAAGTATGCAAAGCATGCATCTCAATTAGTCAGCAACCAGGTGTGGAAAGTC
CCCAGGCTCCCCAGCAGGCAGAAGTATGCAAAGCATGCATCTCAATTAGTCAGCAACCATAGTCCCGCCC
CTAACTCCGCCCATCCCGCCCCTAACTCCGCCCAGTTCCGCCCATTCTCCGCCCCATGGCTGACTAATTT
TTTTTATTTATGCAGAGGCCGAGGCCGCCTCTGCCTCTGAGCTATTCCAGAAGTAGTGAGGAGGCTTTTT
TGGAGGCCTAGGCTTTTGCAAAAAGCTCCCGGGAGCTTGTATATCCATTTTCGGATCTGATCAAGAGACA
GGATGAGGATCGTTTCGCATGATTGAACAAGATGGATTGCACGCAGGTTCTCCGGCCGCTTGGGTGGAGA
GGCTATTCGGCTATGACTGGGCACAACAGACAATCGGCTGCTCTGATGCCGCCGTGTTCCGGCTGTCAGC
GCAGGGGCGCCCGGTTCTTTTTGTCAAGACCGACCTGTCCGGTGCCCTGAATGAACTGCAGGACGAGGCA
GCGCGGCTATCGTGGCTGGCCACGACGGGCGTTCCTTGCGCAGCTGTGCTCGACGTTGTCACTGAAGCGG
GAAGGGACTGGCTGCTATTGGGCGAAGTGCCGGGGCAGGATCTCCTGTCATCTCACCTTGCTCCTGCCGA
GAAAGTATCCATCATGGCTGATGCAATGCGGCGGCTGCATACGCTTGATCCGGCTACCTGCCCATTCGAC
CACCAAGCGAAACATCGCATCGAGCGAGCACGTACTCGGATGGAAGCCGGTCTTGTCGATCAGGATGATC
TGGACGAAGAGCATCAGGGGCTCGCGCCAGCCGAACTGTTCGCCAGGCTCAAGGCGCGCATGCCCGACGG
CGAGGATCTCGTCGTGACCCATGGCGATGCCTGCTTGCCGAATATCATGGTGGAAAATGGCCGCTTTTCT
GGATTCATCGACTGTGGCCGGCTGGGTGTGGCGGACCGCTATCAGGACATAGCGTTGGCTACCCGTGATA
TTGCTGAAGAGCTTGGCGGCGAATGGGCTGACCGCTTCCTCGTGCTTTACGGTATCGCCGCTCCCGATTC
GCAGCGCATCGCCTTCTATCGCCTTCTTGACGAGTTCTTCTGAGCGGGACTCTGGGGTTCGAAATGACCG
ACCAAGCGACGCCCAACCTGCCATCACGAGATTTCGATTCCACCGCCGCCTTCTATGAAAGGTTGGGCTT
CGGAATCGTTTTCCGGGACGCCGGCTGGATGATCCTCCAGCGCGGGGATCTCATGCTGGAGTTCTTCGCC
CACCCCAACTTGTTTATTGCAGCTTATAATGGTTACAAATAAAGCAATAGCATCACAAATTTCACAAATA
AAGCATTTTTTTCACTGCATTCTAGTTGTGGTTTGTCCAAACTCATCAATGTATCTTATCATGTCTGTAT
ACCGTCGACCTCTAGCTAGAGCTTGGCGTAATCATGGTCATAGCTGTTTCCTGTGTGAAATTGTTATCCG
CTCACAATTCCACACAACATACGAGCCGGAAGCATAAAGTGTAAAGCCTGGGGTGCCTAATGAGTGAGCT
AACTCACATTAATTGCGTTGCGCTCACTGCCCGCTTTCCAGTCGGGAAACCTGTCGTGCCAGCTGCATTA
ATGAATCGGCCAACGCGCGGGGAGAGGCGGTTTGCGTATTGGGCGCTCTTCCGCTTCCTCGCTCACTGAC
TCGCTGCGCTCGGTCGTTCGGCTGCGGCGAGCGGTATCAGCTCACTCAAAGGCGGTAATACGGTTATCCA
CAGAATCAGGGGATAACGCAGGAAAGAACATGTGAGCAAAAGGCCAGCAAAAGGCCAGGAACCGTAAAAA
GGCCGCGTTGCTGGCGTTTTTCCATAGGCTCCGCCCCCCTGACGAGCATCACAAAAATCGACGCTCAAGT
CAGAGGTGGCGAAACCCGACAGGACTATAAAGATACCAGGCGTTTCCCCCTGGAAGCTCCCTCGTGCGCT
CTCCTGTTCCGACCCTGCCGCTTACCGGATACCTGTCCGCCTTTCTCCCTTCGGGAAGCGTGGCGCTTTC
TCATAGCTCACGCTGTAGGTATCTCAGTTCGGTGTAGGTCGTTCGCTCCAAGCTGGGCTGTGTGCACGAA
CCCCCCGTTCAGCCCGACCGCTGCGCCTTATCCGGTAACTATCGTCTTGAGTCCAACCCGGTAAGACACG
ACTTATCGCCACTGGCAGCAGCCACTGGTAACAGGATTAGCAGAGCGAGGTATGTAGGCGGTGCTACAGA
GTTCTTGAAGTGGTGGCCTAACTACGGCTACACTAGAAGAACAGTATTTGGTATCTGCGCTCTGCTGAAG
CCAGTTACCTTCGGAAAAAGAGTTGGTAGCTCTTGATCCGGCAAACAAACCACCGCTGGTAGCGGTTTTT
TTGTTTGCAAGCAGCAGATTACGCGCAGAAAAAAAGGATCTCAAGAAGATCCTTTGATCTTTTCTACGGG
GTCTGACGCTCAGTGGAACGAAAACTCACGTTAAGGGATTTTGGTCATGAGATTATCAAAAAGGATCTTC
ACCTAGATCCTTTTAAATTAAAAATGAAGTTTTAAATCAATCTAAAGTATATATGAGTAAACTTGGTCTG
ACAGTTACCAATGCTTAATCAGTGAGGCACCTATCTCAGCGATCTGTCTATTTCGTTCATCCATAGTTGC
CTGACTCCCCGTCGTGTAGATAACTACGATACGGGAGGGCTTACCATCTGGCCCCAGTGCTGCAATGATA
CCGCGAGACCCACGCTCACCGGCTCCAGATTTATCAGCAATAAACCAGCCAGCCGGAAGGGCCGAGCGCA
GAAGTGGTCCTGCAACTTTATCCGCCTCCATCCAGTCTATTAATTGTTGCCGGGAAGCTAGAGTAAGTAG
TTCGCCAGTTAATAGTTTGCGCAACGTTGTTGCCATTGCTACAGGCATCGTGGTGTCACGCTCGTCGTTT
GGTATGGCTTCATTCAGCTCCGGTTCCCAACGATCAAGGCGAGTTACATGATCCCCCATGTTGTGCAAAA
AAGCGGTTAGCTCCTTCGGTCCTCCGATCGTTGTCAGAAGTAAGTTGGCCGCAGTGTTATCACTCATGGT
TATGGCAGCACTGCATAATTCTCTTACTGTCATGCCATCCGTAAGATGCTTTTCTGTGACTGGTGAGTAC
TCAACCAAGTCATTCTGAGAATAGTGTATGCGGCGACCGAGTTGCTCTTGCCCGGCGTCAATACGGGATA
ATACCGCGCCACATAGCAGAACTTTAAAAGTGCTCATCATTGGAAAACGTTCTTCGGGGCGAAAACTCTC
AAGGATCTTACCGCTGTTGAGATCCAGTTCGATGTAACCCACTCGTGCACCCAACTGATCTTCAGCATCT
TTTACTTTCACCAGCGTTTCTGGGTGAGCAAAAACAGGAAGGCAAAATGCCGCAAAAAAGGGAATAAGGG
CGACACGGAAATGTTGAATACTCATACTCTTCCTTTTTCAATATTATTGAAGCATTTATCAGGGTTATTG
TCTCATGAGCGGATACATATTTGAATGTATTTAGAAAAATAAACAAATAGGGGTTCCGCGCACATTTCCC
CGAAAAGTGCCACCTGACGTC
Features (pLannotate 1.2.2; 23 found; start..end, strand, type, name):
     28..80      -  misc_feature   bom (fragment): basis of mobility region from pBR322
    235..614     +  enhancer       CMV enhancer: human cytomegalovirus immediate early enhancer
    615..818     +  promoter       CMV promoter: human cytomegalovirus (CMV) immediate early promoter
    814..847     +  LTR            5' LTR (truncated) (fragment): truncated 5' long terminal repeat (LTR) from HIV-1
    863..881     +  promoter       T7 promoter: promoter for bacteriophage T7 RNA polymerase
    904..1290    +  CDS            MS2: bacteriophage MS2 coat protein binds to a specific stem-loop structure in the viral RNA (Peabody, 1993)
   1333..1359    +  CDS            3xHA (fragment): three tandem HA epitope tags
   1378..2463    +  CDS            Pcbp2: PCBP2_MOUSE - Also known as Cbp, Hnrnpx, Hnrpx. Experimental evidence at protein level: Swiss-Prot protein existence level 1. Single-stranded nucleic acid binding protein that binds preferentially to oligo dC. Major cellular poly(rC)-binding protein. Binds also poly(rU). Negatively regulates cellular antiviral responses mediated by MAVS signaling. It acts as an adapter between MAVS and the E3 ubiquitin ligase ITCH, therefore triggering MAVS ubiquitinationa and degradation (By similarity). From Mus musculus (Mouse).
   2501..2519    -  promoter       SP6 promoter: promoter for bacteriophage SP6 RNA polymerase
   2545..2769    +  polyA_signal   bGH poly(A) signal: bovine growth hormone polyadenylation signal
   2773..2794    +  promoter       SV40 promoter (fragment): SV40 enhancer and early promoter
   2815..3243    +  rep_origin     f1 ori (sequence partly withheld): f1 bacteriophage origin of replication; arrow indicates direction of (+) strand synthesis
   3257..3586    +  promoter       SV40 promoter: SV40 enhancer and early promoter
   3653..4444    +  CDS            neo: KKA2_KLEPN - Also known as kan, nptII. Experimental evidence at protein level: Swiss-Prot protein existence level 1. Resistance to kanamycin, neomycin, paromomycin, ribostamycin, butirosin and gentamicin B. From Klebsiella pneumoniae.
   4468..4626    +  CDS            ble (fragment): BLE_KLEPN - Experimental evidence at protein level: Swiss-Prot protein existence level 1. Binding protein with a strong affinity to the bleomycin family of antibiotics. Binds to CL990; an antimitotic-antibiotic compound. From Klebsiella pneumoniae.
   4621..4742    +  polyA_signal   SV40 poly(A) signal: SV40 polyadenylation signal
   4815..4831    -  protein_bind   lac operator: The lac repressor binds to the lac operator to inhibit transcription in E. coli. This inhibition can be relieved by adding lactose or isopropyl-β-D-thiogalactopyranoside (IPTG). lac repressor encoded by lacI
   4839..4869    -  promoter       lac promoter: promoter for the E. coli lac operon
   4884..4905    -  protein_bind   CAP binding site: CAP binding activates transcription in the presence of cAMP. E. coli catabolite activator protein
   4918..5010    -  CDS            lacI (fragment): lac repressor; lacI; The lac repressor binds to the lac operator to inhibit transcription in E. coli. This inhibition can be relieved by adding lactose or isopropyl-β-D-thiogalactopyranoside (IPTG).
   5193..5778    -  rep_origin     ori: high-copy-number ColE1/pMB1/pBR322/pUC origin of replication
   5949..6809    -  CDS            AmpR: β-lactamase; bla; confers resistance to ampicillin, carbenicillin, and related antibiotics
   6810..6914    -  promoter       AmpR promoter: bla
