[The description below was written by a language model from this plasmid's Addgene catalogue record and pLannotate feature annotations shown in this document.]
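Description:
pcDNA3.1-MS2-HA-HshnRNPE2iso3_Z is a mammalian expression plasmid of about 6.9 kb. The catalogue lists the backbone as unknown, but the name and feature layout are consistent with a pcDNA3.1-type vector. It is propagated in E. coli through a high-copy ColE1/pUC origin with ampicillin selection (AmpR under its own bla promoter), and it also carries an f1 origin. An SV40 early promoter drives a neomycin phosphotransferase gene followed by an SV40 polyadenylation signal, which would allow G418 selection of transfected mammalian cells.

The expression cassette uses the CMV immediate-early enhancer and promoter, with a T7 promoter just downstream, and ends in the bovine growth hormone polyadenylation signal. An SP6 promoter sits in reverse orientation after the insert. The open reading frame begins with the bacteriophage MS2 coat protein, continues with a short HA epitope (annotated as a fragment of a 3xHA tag) and then human hnRNP E2 isoform 3, the product of PCBP2, a poly(rC)-binding protein. The automated annotation matches this insert to the mouse Pcbp2 orthologue, but the catalogue gives the species as human. The catalogue's alternative name refers to poly(rC)-binding protein 1, although the gene link is to PCBP2. The depositor notes one non-silent change, L239S, relative to the reference isoform 3 sequence.

The stated purpose is only mammalian expression of this protein. MS2 coat protein fusions are generally used to tether a protein to reporter mRNAs carrying MS2 stem-loop binding sites, and the HA tag allows detection of the fusion. The two annotated sequence records differ by three nucleotides, within the replication origin, and otherwise show the same features.
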