Addgene plasmid #148118: pcDNA3.1-MS2-HA-HshnRNPE2iso3_Z
Purpose: Mammalian Expression of HshnRNPE2iso3
Depositing lab: Elisa Izaurralde.
Backbone
  Vector backbone: Unknown
  Vector type: Mammalian Expression
Growth in bacteria
  Bacterial resistance: Ampicillin, 100 μg/mL
  Growth temperature: 37°C
  Growth strain: DH5alpha
  Copy number: High Copy
Gene/Insert
  Gene/Insert name: HshnRNPE2iso3 (alt name: Poly(rC)-binding protein 1)
  Species: H. sapiens (human)
  Mutation: one non silent mutation L239 to S compapred to the sequence of isoform 3 given by NCBI: NM_031989.4 or Uniprot.: Q15366-3
  Entrez Gene: PCBP2 (a.k.a. HNRNPE2, HNRPE2, hnRNP-E2)
  Cloning method: Unknown
Terms and licenses: Academic/Nonprofit Terms; Industry Terms: Not Available to Industry
Depositor comments: Plasmids from this collection were made available to the research community and donated after the lab closed. Please note that the sequence provided by the depositing laboratory may be theoretical/predicted or based on Sanger sequencing results. There may be discrepancies between sequencing results obtained by Addgene and the depositor sequence. If an Addgene verified sequence is not available, please contact before placing your order to request that our lab fully sequence the plasmid.
How to cite: pcDNA3.1-MS2-HA-HshnRNPE2iso3_Z was a gift from Elisa Izaurralde (Addgene plasmid # 148118 ; http://n2t.net/addgene:148118 ; RRID:Addgene_148118)
